>Addgene plasmid #161288 | pDONR221-SLC35D2_STOP | addgene full sequence | sequence record 377712 | Addgene NGS Result
CAAATAATGATTTTATTTTGACTGATAGTGACCTGTTCGTTGCAACACATTGATGAGCAATGCTTTTTTA
TAATGCCAACTTTGTACAAAAAAGCAGGCTCCACCATGACAGCCGGCGGCCAGGCCGAGGCAGAGGGAGC
AGGAGGAGAGCCAGGAGCCGCCAGGCTGCCTAGCAGGGTGGCAAGACTGCTGTCCGCCCTGTTCTACGGC
ACATGCAGCTTTCTGATCGTGCTGGTGAACAAGGCCCTGCTGACCACATATGGCTTCCCCTCCCCTATCT
TTCTGGGCATCGGCCAGATGGCCGCCACCATCATGATCCTGTACGTGTCCAAGCTGAACAAGATCATCCA
CTTCCCAGACTTTGATAAGAAGATCCCCGTGAAGCTGTTCCCACTGCCCCTGCTGTATGTGGGCAATCAC
ATCTCTGGCCTGAGCTCCACAAGCAAGCTGTCCCTGCCTATGTTCACCGTGCTGCGCAAGTTTACCATCC
CACTGACACTGCTGCTGGAGACCATCATCCTGGGCAAGCAGTACTCCCTGAACATCATCCTGAGCGTGTT
CGCCATCATCCTGGGAGCCTTTATCGCAGCAGGAAGCGACCTGGCCTTCAATCTGGAGGGCTACATCTTC
GTGTTTCTGAACGATATCTTTACCGCCGCCAATGGCGTGTATACAAAGCAGAAGATGGACCCCAAGGAGC
TGGGCAAGTACGGCGTGCTGTTCTATAACGCCTGTTTTATGATCATCCCTACCCTGATCATCTCCGTGTC
TACAGGCGATCTGCAGCAGGCCACCGAGTTCAACCAGTGGAAGAATGTGGTGTTCATCCTGCAGTTTCTG
CTGTCTTGCTTCCTGGGCTTTCTGCTGATGTACAGCACCGTGCTGTGCTCTTACTATAACAGCGCCCTGA
CCACAGCAGTGGTGGGAGCCATCAAGAACGTGAGCGTGGCCTACATCGGCATCCTGATCGGCGGCGATTA
TATCTTCTCTCTGCTGAACTTTGTGGGCCTGAATATCTGCATGGCCGGCGGCCTGCGGTATTCTTTTCTG
ACCCTGTCTAGCCAGCTGAAGCCTAAGCCAGTGGGCGAGGAGAATATCTGTCTGGACCTGAAGAGCTAAG
ACCCAGCTTTCTTGTACAAAGTTGGCATTATAAGAAAGCATTGCTTATCAATTTGTTGCAACGAACAGGT
CACTATCAGTCAAAATAAAATCATTATTTGCCATCCAGCTGATATCCCCTATAGTGAGTCGTATTACATG
GTCATAGCTGTTTCCTGGCAGCTCTGGCCCGTGTCTCAAAATCTCTGATGTTACATTGCACAAGATAAAA
ATATATCATCATGAACAATAAAACTGTCTGCTTACATAAACAGTAATACAAGGGGTGTTATGAGCCATAT
TCAACGGGAAACGTCGAGGCCGCGATTAAATTCCAACATGGATGCTGATTTATATGGGTATAAATGGGCT
CGCGATAATGTCGGGCAATCAGGTGCGACAATCTATCGCTTGTATGGGAAGCCCGATGCGCCAGAGTTGT
TTCTGAAACATGGCAAAGGTAGCGTTGCCAATGATGTTACAGATGAGATGGTCAGACTAAACTGGCTGAC
GGAATTTATGCCTCTTCCGACCATCAAGCATTTTATCCGTACTCCTGATGATGCATGGTTACTCACCACT
GCGATCCCCGGAAAAACAGCATTCCAGGTATTAGAAGAATATCCTGATTCAGGTGAAAATATTGTTGATG
CGCTGGCAGTGTTCCTGCGCCGGTTGCATTCGATTCCTGTTTGTAATTGTCCTTTTAACAGCGATCGCGT
ATTTCGTCTCGCTCAGGCGCAATCACGAATGAATAACGGTTTGGTTGATGCGAGTGATTTTGATGACGAG
CGTAATGGCTGGCCTGTTGAACAAGTCTGGAAAGAAATGCATAAACTTTTGCCATTCTCACCGGATTCAG
TCGTCACTCATGGTGATTTCTCACTTGATAACCTTATTTTTGACGAGGGGAAATTAATAGGTTGTATTGA
TGTTGGACGAGTCGGAATCGCAGACCGATACCAGGATCTTGCCATCCTATGGAACTGCCTCGGTGAGTTT
TCTCCTTCATTACAGAAACGGCTTTTTCAAAAATATGGTATTGATAATCCTGATATGAATAAATTGCAGT
TTCATTTGATGCTCGATGAGTTTTTCTAATCAGAATTGGTTAATTGGTTGTAACACTGGCAGAGCATTAC
GCTGACTTGACGGGACGGCGCAAGCTCATGACCAAAATCCCTTAACGTGAGTTACGCGTCGTTCCACTGA
GCGTCAGACCCCGTAGAAAAGATCAAAGGATCTTCTTGAGATCCTTTTTTTCTGCGCGTAATCTGCTGCT
TGCAAACAAAAAAACCACCGCTACCAGCGGTGGTTTGTTTGCCGGATCAAGAGCTACCAACTCTTTTTCC
GAAGGTAACTGGCTTCAGCAGAGCGCAGATACCAAATACTGTTCTTCTAGTGTAGCCGTAGTTAGGCCAC
CACTTCAAGAACTCTGTAGCACCGCCTACATACCTCGCTCTGCTAATCCTGTTACCAGTGGCTGCTGCCA
GTGGCGATAAGTCGTGTCTTACCGGGTTGGACTCAAGACGATAGTTACCGGATAAGGCGCAGCGGTCGGG
CTGAACGGGGGGTTCGTGCACACAGCCCAGCTTGGAGCGAACGACCTACACCGAACTGAGATACCTACAG
CGTGAGCTATGAGAAAGCGCCACGCTTCCCGAAGGGAGAAAGGCGGACAGGTATCCGGTAAGCGGCAGGG
TCGGAACAGGAGAGCGCACGAGGGAGCTTCCAGGGGGAAACGCCTGGTATCTTTATAGTCCTGTCGGGTT
TCGCCACCTCTGACTTGAGCGTCGATTTTTGTGATGCTCGTCAGGGGGGCGGAGCCTATGGAAAAACGCC
AGCAACGCGGCCTTTTTACGGTTCCTGGCCTTTTGCTGGCCTTTTGCTCACATGTTCTTTCCTGCGTTAT
CCCCTGATTCTGTGGATAACCGTATTACCGCCTTTGAGTGAGCTGATACCGCTCGCCGCAGCCGAACGAC
CGAGCGCAGCGAGTCAGTGAGCGAGGAAGCGGAAGAGCGCCCAATACGCAAACCGCCTCTCCCCGCGCGT
TGGCCGATTCATTAATGCAGCTGGCACGACAGGTTTCCCGACTGGAAAGCGGGCAGTGAGCGCAACGCAA
TTAATACGCGTACCGCTAGCCAGGAAGAGTTTGTAGAAACGCAAAAAGGCCATCCGTCAGGATGGCCTTC
TGCTTAGTTTGATGCCTGGCAGTTTATGGCGGGCGTCCTGCCCGCCACCCTCCGGGCCGTTGCTTCACAA
CGTTCAAATCCGCTCCCGGCGGATTTGTCCTACTCAGGAGAGCGTTCACCGACAAACAACAGATAAAACG
AAAGGCCCAGTCTTCCGACTGAGCCTTTCGTTTTATTTGATGCCTGGCAGTTCCCTACTCTCGCGTTAAC
GCTAGCATGGATGTTTTCCCAGTCACGACGTTGTAAAACGACGGCCAGTCTTAAGCTCGGGCCC
Features (pLannotate 1.2.2; 10 found; start..end, strand, type, name):
      1..100     +  protein_bind   attL1: mutant version of attL; recombination site for the Gateway® LR reaction LR Clonase™
    106..1116    +  CDS            SLC35D2: S35D2_HUMAN - Also known as HFRC, UGTREL8. Experimental evidence at protein level: Swiss-Prot protein existence level 1. Antiporter transporting nucleotide sugars such as UDP-N- acetylglucosamine (UDP-GlcNAc), UDP-glucose (UDP-Glc) and GDP-mannose (GDP-Man) pooled in the cytosol into the lumen of the Golgi in exchange for the corresponding nucleosides monophosphates (UMP for UDP-sugars and GMP for GDP-sugars). May take part in heparan sulfate synthesis by supplying UDP-Glc-NAc, the donor substrate, and thus be involved in growth factor signaling. From Homo sapiens (Human).
   1121..1220    -  protein_bind   attL2: mutant version of attL; recombination site for the Gateway® LR reaction LR Clonase™
   1238..1256    -  promoter       T7 promoter: promoter for bacteriophage T7 RNA polymerase
   1390..2199    +  CDS            KanR: aminoglycoside phosphotransferase; aph(3')-Ia; confers resistance to kanamycin in bacteria or G418 (Geneticin®) in eukaryotes
   2346..2934    +  rep_origin     ori: high-copy-number ColE1/pMB1/pBR322/pUC origin of replication
   3117..3209    +  CDS            lacI (fragment): lac repressor; lacI; The lac repressor binds to the lac operator to inhibit transcription in E. coli. This inhibition can be relieved by adding lactose or isopropyl-β-D-thiogalactopyranoside (IPTG).
   3264..3291    -  terminator     rrnB T2 terminator: transcription terminator T2 from the E. coli rrnB gene
   3423..3466    +  terminator     rrnB T1 terminator: Escherichia coli rrnB; transcription terminator T1 from the E. coli rrnB gene
   3513..3549    -  CDS            lacZα (fragment): LacZα fragment of β-galactosidase; lacZ fragment
