[The description below was written by a language model from this plasmid's Addgene catalogue record and pLannotate feature annotations shown in this document.]
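Description:
pDONR221-SLC35D2_STOP is a Gateway entry clone built on the pDONR221 backbone and carrying a codon-optimized open reading frame for human SLC35D2 (also known as UGTrel8, SQV7L or HFRC1). The full sequence record is about 3.6 kb. The plasmid is propagated in E. coli from a high-copy ColE1/pUC-type origin and selected with kanamycin through an aminoglycoside phosphotransferase (KanR) gene. Although the catalogue lists the vector type as mammalian expression, the annotated features show no eukaryotic promoter or polyadenylation signal. The construct therefore serves as a shuttle for the ORF rather than as an expression plasmid in its own right.

The roughly 1 kb SLC35D2 coding sequence sits between attL1 and attL2 sites, so an LR Clonase reaction can transfer it directionally into any attR-containing destination vector, which then supplies the promoter, tags and selection. As the name indicates, this version keeps a stop codon at the end of the ORF. That makes it suited to expressing the native protein or N-terminally tagged fusions, but not C-terminal fusions; a companion clone without the stop codon exists for the latter. rrnB T1 and T2 terminators lie upstream of the cassette and insulate it from read-through transcription. A T7 promoter lies just beyond attL2, oriented toward the insert, and short lacI and lacZα fragments are backbone remnants. M13 forward and reverse primer sites are recorded for sequencing the insert.

SLC35D2 encodes a Golgi nucleotide-sugar antiporter that imports UDP-GlcNAc, UDP-glucose and GDP-mannose in exchange for the corresponding nucleoside monophosphates. The clone belongs to a consortium collection of solute carrier ORFs made for transporter research and drug discovery.
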