Addgene plasmid #161288: pDONR221-SLC35D2_STOP
Purpose: Gateway entry clone with codon-optimized ORF sequence for subcloning into custom expression vectors. Contains a STOP codon at the end of the codon-optimized ORF sequence.
Depositing lab: RESOLUTE Consortium & Giulio Superti-Furga. Depositing organization: CeMM Research Center for Molecular Medicine. Publication: The RESOLUTE consortium: unlocking SLC transporters for drug discovery. Superti-Furga G, Lackner D, Wiedmer T, Ingles-Prieto A, Barbosa B, Girardi E, Goldmann U, Gurtl B, Klavins K, Klimek C, Lindinger S, Lineiro-Retes E, Muller AC, Onstein S, Redinger G, Reil D, Sedlyarov V, Wolf G, Crawford M, Everley R, ... Steppan CM. Nat Rev Drug Discov. 2020 Jul;19(7):429-430. doi: 10.1038/d41573-020-00056-6. PubMed 32265506.
Backbone
  Vector backbone: pDONR221
  Backbone manufacturer: ThermoFisher Scientific
  Backbone size w/o insert (bp): 2550
  Vector type: Mammalian Expression
Growth in bacteria
  Bacterial resistance: Kanamycin, 50 μg/mL
  Growth temperature: 37°C
  Growth strain: NEB Stable
  Copy number: High Copy
Gene/Insert
  Gene/Insert name: SLC35D2 (alt name: UGTrel8, SQV7L)
  Species: H. sapiens (human)
  Insert size (bp): 1014
  Entrez Gene: SLC35D2 (a.k.a. hfrc, HFRC1, SQV7L, UGTrel8, MGC117215, MGC142139)
  Cloning method: Gateway Cloning
  Sequencing primers: 5′ M13-fwd; 3′ M13-rev
Terms and licenses: Academic/Nonprofit Terms; Industry Terms
Depositor comments: This plasmid contains a STOP codon at the end of the codon-optimized ORF. For the version of this plasmid that does not contain a STOP codon, please see Addgene plasmid 132122 For more information on the full Resolute plasmid collection, please see www.addgene.org/depositor-collections/re-solute/. Please provide your feedback on this plasmid to the RESOLUTE consortium by filling out their RESOLUTE repository feedback form: https://forms.office.com/Pages/ResponsePage.aspx?id=0e05yklzmkS7rjFGQL4N7z4feCLQvEJAmVcOCM_u885UN1JJRko0Ukg4TVQwNTZLOUxPQVJWT1NHUCQlQCN0PWcu
How to cite: pDONR221-SLC35D2_STOP was a gift from RESOLUTE Consortium & Giulio Superti-Furga (Addgene plasmid # 161288 ; http://n2t.net/addgene:161288 ; RRID:Addgene_161288)
