>Addgene plasmid #161288 | pDONR221-SLC35D2_STOP | depositor partial sequence | sequence record 312511 | Codon-optimized ORF of SLC35D2
ATGACAGCCGGCGGCCAGGCCGAGGCAGAGGGAGCAGGAGGAGAGCCAGGAGCCGCCAGGCTGCCTAGCA
GGGTGGCAAGACTGCTGTCCGCCCTGTTCTACGGCACATGCAGCTTTCTGATCGTGCTGGTGAACAAGGC
CCTGCTGACCACATATGGCTTCCCCTCCCCTATCTTTCTGGGCATCGGCCAGATGGCCGCCACCATCATG
ATCCTGTACGTGTCCAAGCTGAACAAGATCATCCACTTCCCAGACTTTGATAAGAAGATCCCCGTGAAGC
TGTTCCCACTGCCCCTGCTGTATGTGGGCAATCACATCTCTGGCCTGAGCTCCACAAGCAAGCTGTCCCT
GCCTATGTTCACCGTGCTGCGCAAGTTTACCATCCCACTGACACTGCTGCTGGAGACCATCATCCTGGGC
AAGCAGTACTCCCTGAACATCATCCTGAGCGTGTTCGCCATCATCCTGGGAGCCTTTATCGCAGCAGGAA
GCGACCTGGCCTTCAATCTGGAGGGCTACATCTTCGTGTTTCTGAACGATATCTTTACCGCCGCCAATGG
CGTGTATACAAAGCAGAAGATGGACCCCAAGGAGCTGGGCAAGTACGGCGTGCTGTTCTATAACGCCTGT
TTTATGATCATCCCTACCCTGATCATCTCCGTGTCTACAGGCGATCTGCAGCAGGCCACCGAGTTCAACC
AGTGGAAGAATGTGGTGTTCATCCTGCAGTTTCTGCTGTCTTGCTTCCTGGGCTTTCTGCTGATGTACAG
CACCGTGCTGTGCTCTTACTATAACAGCGCCCTGACCACAGCAGTGGTGGGAGCCATCAAGAACGTGAGC
GTGGCCTACATCGGCATCCTGATCGGCGGCGATTATATCTTCTCTCTGCTGAACTTTGTGGGCCTGAATA
TCTGCATGGCCGGCGGCCTGCGGTATTCTTTTCTGACCCTGTCTAGCCAGCTGAAGCCTAAGCCAGTGGG
CGAGGAGAATATCTGTCTGGACCTGAAGAGCTAA
